Addgene plasmid #227236: pAAV-hSyn1-DIO-SEP-GluA1R
Purpose: Large cargo capacity AAV that expresses SEP tagged AMPA receptor subunit GluA1 Q582R mutant in neurons expressing Cre recombinase
Depositing lab: Richard Huganir. Depositing organization: Johns Hopkins University and School of Medicine. Publication: Calcium-permeable AMPA receptors govern PV neuron feature selectivity. Hong I, Kim J, Hainmueller T, Kim DW, Keijser J, Johnson RC, Park SH, Limjunyawong N, Yang Z, Cheon D, Hwang T, Agarwal A, Cholvin T, Krienen FM, McCarroll SA, Dong X, Leopold DA, Blackshaw S, Sprekeler H, Bergles DE, Bartos M, Brown SP, Huganir RL. Nature. 2024 Nov;635(8038):398-405. doi: 10.1038/s41586-024-08027-2. Epub 2024 Oct 2. PubMed 39358515.
Backbone
  Vector backbone: pAAV
  Backbone manufacturer: Agilent
  Backbone size w/o insert (bp): 3996
  Total vector size (bp): 7464
  Vector type: Mammalian Expression, AAV
Growth in bacteria
  Bacterial resistance: Ampicillin, 100 μg/mL
  Growth temperature: 30°C
  Growth strain: NEB Stable
  Growth instructions: Grow at 30C for a short time to avoid ITR deletions
  Copy number: High Copy
Gene/Insert
  Gene/Insert name: SEP-GluA1 Q582R (alt name: superecliptic pHluorin-tagged AMPA receptor GluA1 subunit with Q582R pore mutation leading to calcium-impermeable channel)
  Species: R. norvegicus (rat)
  Insert size (bp): 3303
  Mutation: Q582R
  Entrez Gene: Gria1 (a.k.a. GluA1, gluR-A)
  Promoter: hSyn1
  Tag / fusion protein: superecliptic pHluorin (N terminal on insert)
  Cloning method: Gibson Cloning
  Sequencing primers: 5′ TGCGGCGCCGGCGACTCAGCGCTGCCTCAGTCTGCGGTGGG
Resource information
  A portion of this plasmid was derived from a plasmid made by: superecliptic pHluorin was based on Transmission of Olfactory Information between Three Populations of Neurons in the Antennal Lobe of the Fly. Ng M, Roorda Rd, Lima Sq, Zemelman Bv, Morcillo P, Miesenböck G. (2002). Neuron, 36(3) , 463-474. doi: 10.1016/s0896-6273(02)00975-3.
Terms and licenses: Academic/Nonprofit Terms; Industry Terms: Not Available to Industry
Depositor comments: Please visit https://doi.org/10.1101/2023.07.20.549908 for bioRxiv preprint.
How to cite: pAAV-hSyn1-DIO-SEP-GluA1R was a gift from Richard Huganir (Addgene plasmid # 227236 ; http://n2t.net/addgene:227236 ; RRID:Addgene_227236)
