[The description below was written by a language model from this plasmid's Addgene catalogue record and pLannotate feature annotations shown in this document.]
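Description:
pAAV-hSyn1-DIO-SEP-GluA1R is an AAV transfer plasmid built on the Agilent pAAV backbone for Cre-dependent, neuron-specific expression of a fluorescently tagged AMPA receptor subunit. It is propagated in bacteria as a high-copy plasmid through a ColE1/pUC-type origin and selected with ampicillin (β-lactamase). It also carries an f1 phage origin. The expression cassette lies between AAV2 inverted terminal repeats, which direct replication and packaging of the intervening DNA into AAV particles. In the annotated sequence the right ITR is called intact, while the left one is detected only as short fragments. The record notes that the ITRs are prone to deletion. The catalogue size (7464 bp) and the sequenced record (7453 nt) differ slightly.

The payload is rat Gria1 (GluA1) carrying the Q582R pore mutation, which the record describes as making the channel calcium-impermeable. It is tagged at the N-terminal end with superecliptic pHluorin, a pH-sensitive GFP variant that fluoresces strongly at neutral pH and only weakly at acidic pH. The fusion coding sequence sits in antisense orientation relative to the human synapsin I promoter and is flanked by paired lox2272 and loxP sites in opposing orientation (a DIO/FLEX arrangement). No functional transcript is therefore made until Cre inverts the cassette and locks it in the sense orientation. Downstream, the annotation finds only fragments of WPRE and of the SV40 polyadenylation signal. This suggests shortened post-transcriptional and polyadenylation elements, in keeping with the stated "large cargo capacity" design needed to fit the roughly 3.3 kb insert. The construct is intended for expressing the calcium-impermeable SEP-GluA1 in Cre-defined neuronal populations.
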