Features (pLannotate 1.2.2; 23 found; start..end, strand, type, name):
     12..39      +  repeat_region  AAV2 ITR (fragment): inverted terminal repeat of adeno-associated virus serotype 2 inverted
     68..95      +  repeat_region  AAV2 ITR (fragment): inverted terminal repeat of adeno-associated virus serotype 2 inverted
    159..606     +  promoter       hSyn promoter: human synapsin I promoter; confers neuron-specific expression (Kügler et al., 2003)
    607..640     +  protein_bind   lox2272: Cre-mediated recombination occurs in the 8-bp core sequence (GGATACTT). lox2272 sites are compatible with each other, but incompatible with loxP or loxN sites (Lee and Saito, 1988). Cre recombinase
    641..670     -  intron         β-globin intron (fragment): internally truncated intron from human β-globin
    671..704     +  protein_bind   loxP: Cre-mediated recombination occurs in the 8-bp core sequence (GCATACAT). Cre recombinase
    708..3371    -  CDS            Gria1: GRIA1_RAT - Also known as Glur1. Experimental evidence at protein level: Swiss-Prot protein existence level 1. Ionotropic glutamate receptor. L-glutamate acts as an excitatory neurotransmitter at many synapses in the central nervous system. Binding of the excitatory neurotransmitter L-glutamate induces a conformation change, leading to the opening of the cation channel, and thereby converts the chemical signal to an electrical impulse. The receptor then desensitizes rapidly and enters a transient inactive state, characterized by the presence of bound agonist. In the presence of CACNG4 or CACNG
   3387..4097    -  CDS            superecliptic pHluorin: pH-sensitive mutant of green fluorescent protein (Ng et al., 2002) excited strongly by blue light at neutral pH but minimally fluorescent at acidic pH
   4182..4215    -  protein_bind   lox2272: Cre-mediated recombination occurs in the 8-bp core sequence (GGATACTT). lox2272 sites are compatible with each other, but incompatible with loxP or loxN sites (Lee and Saito, 1988). Cre recombinase
   4216..4245    -  intron         β-globin intron (fragment): internally truncated intron from human β-globin
   4246..4279    -  protein_bind   loxP: Cre-mediated recombination occurs in the 8-bp core sequence (GCATACAT). Cre recombinase
   4283..4440    +  misc_feature   WPRE (fragment): woodchuck hepatitis virus posttranscriptional regulatory element
   4446..4530    +  misc_feature   WPRE (fragment): woodchuck hepatitis virus posttranscriptional regulatory element
   4529..4572    -  polyA_signal   SV40 poly(A) signal (fragment): SV40 polyadenylation signal
   4576..4643    -  polyA_signal   SV40 poly(A) signal (fragment): SV40 polyadenylation signal
   4716..4856    +  repeat_region  AAV2 ITR: inverted terminal repeat of adeno-associated virus serotype 2 inverted
   4861..4912    -  misc_feature   bom (fragment): basis of mobility region from pBR322
   4931..5386    +  rep_origin     f1 ori (sequence partly withheld): f1 bacteriophage origin of replication; arrow indicates direction of (+) strand synthesis
   5387..5436    -  misc_feature   bom (fragment): basis of mobility region from pBR322
   5538..5573    -  CDS            rop (fragment): Rop protein, which maintains plasmids at low copy number; rop
   5668..5772    +  promoter       AmpR promoter: bla
   5773..6633    +  CDS            AmpR: β-lactamase; bla; confers resistance to ampicillin, carbenicillin, and related antibiotics
   6804..7392    +  rep_origin     ori: high-copy-number ColE1/pMB1/pBR322/pUC origin of replication
>Addgene plasmid #227236 | pAAV-hSyn1-DIO-SEP-GluA1R | addgene full sequence | sequence record 488479 | Addgene NGS Result
CCTGCAGGCAGCTGCGCGCTCGCTCGCTCACTGAGGCCGCCCGGGCGTCGGGCGACCTTTGGTCGCCCGG
CCTCAGTGAGCGAGCGAGCGCGCAGAGAGGGAGTGGCCAACTCCATCACTAGGGGTTCCTGCGGCCGCTG
CAGAGGGCCCTGCGTATGAGTGCAAGTGGGTTTTAGGACCAGGATGAGGCGGGGTGGGGGTGCCTACCTG
ACGACCGACCCCGACCCACTGGACAAGCACCCAACCCCCATTCCCCAAATTGCGCATCCCCTATCAGAGA
GGGGGAGGGGAAACAGGATGCGGCGAGGCGCGTGCGCACTGCCAGCTTCAGCACCGCGGACAGTGCCTTC
GCCCCCGCCTGGCGGCGCGCGCCACCGCCGCCTCAGCACTGAAGGCGCGCTGACGTCACTCGCCGGTCCC
CCGCAAACTCCCCTTCCCGGCCACCTTGGTCGCGTCCGCGCCGCCGCCGGCCCAGCCGGACCGCACCACG
CGAGGCGCGAGATAGGGGGGCACGGGCGCGACCATCTGCGCTGCGGCGCCGGCGACTCAGCGCTGCCTCA
GTCTGCGGTGGGCAGCGGAGGAGTCGTGTCGTGCCTGAGAGCGCAGATAACTTCGTATAGGATACTTTAT
ACGAAGTTATGCAGAATGGTAGCTGGATTGTAGCTGCTATATAACTTCGTATAGCATACATTATACGAAG
TTATCTAGAGTCCTGTGGCTCCCAAGGGCATCCCTGAACTGTGACTCATGCAGGGAATGGATTGCATGGA
CTTGGGGAAGTCCTGGCTGACCACCCGGCCATTCTCTCCACTGCCGCCTCCTCCGCTGGCTCCTGCCCCA
CTGTTCCGGGGGAGGGTCGATGTCCGTATGGCTTCATTGATGGATTGCTGTGGGATCAAACAGAAACCCT
TCATCCGCTTCGACTCGCTACGGGATTTGTAGCAGAACTCGATTAAGGCAACCAGCATGGCCAGTCCCAG
CCCTCCAATCAGGATGTAGAACACGCCTGCCACATTGCTGAGGCTCAAAGCGCTGGTCTTGTCCTTGGAG
TCACCTCCCCCGCTGCCGCACTCGCCCTTGTCGTACCACCATTTGTTTTTCAATTTGTCCAAAAGCCCCT
GCTCGTTCAGTTTTAACACTGCCAGGTTTACTGGATTTCTCAGGGCGGACCCCTTGGGTGTCGCAATGCC
ATAGCCTTTGGAATCCAAGTTACCTCCCACTTTCATGGTGTCACAGGGCTTTCGTTGCTCAATATACTCA
TTCATGGTGGACTCCAGGAGGTAGGCGTATTTGCCTTTAGATTTTCTCACTCTGATCATGCCTTCCTCTG
TGGTCCGAACAAACACGGATGGTTCTGCAGACTTCATGTATGTCCACATCTTCTCAAACACAGCGATTTT
AGATCTCCTGAAGAACTCCTTAGTGGAGCCTGCTTCCAATGTCCCATAAGCAATTTCCGTCTGCTTTGCC
AGGTCCTCTGCACTCTCAATGGGAGACACCATCCTCTCCACAGTCAGGAAGGCAGCCAGGTTGGCTGTGT
ACGAGGAGATGATGATCAAAGTGAAGAACCACCAGACGCCGCCGACGATGCGTCCGGACAGGGACCTGGG
GGAAATGTCACATCCTTGCCGCATGAAGGCCCCCAGGGAGAACCACAGGCTGTTGAATATGCCAAACTCA
TTTGACTGGTCACTGGTTGTCTGGTCTCGTCCCTCTTCAAACTCTTCGCTGTGCCATTCGTAGGGGCTGA
AACGGCTGACCAGGAAGAGGACGACGCTCACTCCAATGTAGGCAAACACTATACACATCCAGATCTCATA
GGCCAAAGGGTCAAGAAAGGAGAAGACACCTGGCTTGGACTTCTGTGGCTTCTTAATCATAATGGAGATT
CCCAAACTCATGAATGGCTTGGAGAAGTCGATGACTTCCTCCCGGACCAAGGTTATGGTCAAGGGAGCCA
CAGCCACGTCTGCTCTTCCATAGACCAGTTCTCCCACCATGCCATTCCAAGCCTTTGTGTCGGGATCCCG
GGCTCCATATTTGCCGTCGCTGACAATCTCAAGTCGGTAGGAGTAGCCCACGTGCTTGGCGATCTCTGCA
GCCAGCTCCACACAGTAGCCCTCATAGCGGTCATTGCCCTCAAACTGGTTGGCATTCTTTTTAAGCATCA
CGTAAGGATCTTCGAGGATAGTAGTGACGATGTAGGTCCTATTCTGGACGCTTGAGTTGTCCCCTCCAGC
CTGAGCGTCGGTGGCTGCGGGGACAAATTTATCGTCTTCATTCCAGTAACCAATCTTTCGGATTCCATCA
TGTTTCATTTCGATCACGTGGAGGGTGTAATTGGTCCGGCGCCCTTTCTCGTTGAACTGCACATTTCCTG
TCAAACCTTCGAAGCGCACCTGCTGCAGGGCTCTCTGGATGTCGATCCCTTGACCCCAGGGCACAGCTGG
GTTAGCCAGACAGTCCCCAGCATTCCCCCGGCGGGATATGTCAATCCTCTGCCTCCGCAGGCTTTGGAAG
GCCTCAGCCATCACCTTGACACCATCATAGGTGAGAGCAGAAGTGTACTTTGGCCTCTTCCAGTCCACCC
TGGTATGGTCTCGGGAGTCACTTGTCCTCCATTGCTGCATGATTCTGGCTGGGATCGTGTCTGTGTAGTT
CACCAGCTGGAAACCTGTCACATTGGCTCCGCTCTCCTTGAACTTATTTAAGTCAATGTCCATGAAGCCC
AGATTGGCGAGGATGTAGTGGTACCCGATGCCATTCTTTTCTAGCTTCACGATCTGGCCCAGGATGGCGT
TGAGGCGTTCTGATTCACAGTCAACCACCACCAGCCTCTCCTTTTTCTTCTCCAGGTCCTGAAAGAGCAT
CCGGTATCCTTCCTCGGTGGTTGTCAGAATGTTGACAGCCGTTACCTGCCAGTTCTTCTCTGCGGCTGTA
TCCAAGACTCTCTGCAGGACTGACAGGCCCCGGTCAGCATCATAAATGTAGACAAAGGTTTGCCACTTGT
AATGGTCGATAATGCTAATGAGAGCTTCCTGTAGTTCCGGGCGTAGCTGAAGGACAAATTGATTGGATGT
GTCAACAGGAAAACTTGGAGTAATGAAGCACACATGGAGGGCCCCACAGAAGGAGGTCAGCATGTTGACA
GTCCTTCGTTCATAAAATCCAAAGATGGCATAGACTCCTTTGGAGAACTGGGAACAGAAACGGTAAGTCA
TCTCAAAGCTGTCGCTGATGTTCACAATATCGATCTGGGGAAGCAGCTTGGGGGGCTCCGTGAGTTGTGA
CAAAGCAAACCTAAAAGCCGCATGTTCCTGTGATTGTTGGTTTGGAAATAACCCCCCTATCTGGATATTG
TTGGGGAAATTACCGGTAGATCCACCTTTGTATAGTTCATCCATGCCATGTGTAATCCCAGCAGCTGTTA
CAAACTCAAGAAGGACCATGTGGTCTCTCTTTTCGTTGGGATCTTTCGAAAGAGTAGAAGTTGTAAACAG
GTAATGGTTGTCTGGTAAAAGGACGGGCCCATCGCCAATTGGAGTATTTTGTTGATAATGGTCTGCTAGT
TGAACGCCTCCATCTTCAATGTTGTGTCTAATTTTGAAGTTAGCTTTGATTCCATTCTTTTGTTTGTCTG
CCATGATGTACACCTGGTGATCGTTATAGTTGTATTCCAATTTGTGTCCAAGAATGTTTCCATCTTCTTT
AAAATCAATACCTTTTAACTCGATTCTATTAACAAGGGTATCACCTTCAAACTTGACTTCAGCACGTGTC
TTGTAGTTCCCGTCATCTTTGAAAAATATAGTTCTTTCCTGTACATAACCTTCGGGCATGGCACTCTTGA
AAAAGTCATGCCGTTTCATATGATCTGGGTATCTTGAAAAGCATTGAACACCATAAGTTAAAGTAGTGAC
AAGTGTTGGCCAAGGAACAGGTAGTTTTCCAGTAGTGCAAATAAATTTAAGGGTAAGTTTTCCGTATGTT
GCATCACCTTCACCCTCTCCACTGACAGAAAATTTGTGCCCATTAACATCACCATCTAATTCAACAAGAA
TTGGGACAACTCCAGTGAAAAGTTCTTCTCCTTTACTGTTAGAAGAGACACCAAAAATCAGTCCCCATAA
AACAGGAGAAAGGAGGACAGAAATATGCATAATCTTTTGCATTTCCAAGAAATAACTTCGTATAAAGTAT
CCTATACGAAGTTATTTGCCTTAACCCAGAAATTATCACTGTTATATAACTTCGTATAATGTATGCTATA
CGAAGTTATGATAATCAACCTCTGGATTACAAAATTTGTGAAAGATTGACTGGTATTCTTAACTATGTTG
CTCCTTTTACGCTATGTGGATACGCTGCTTTAATGCCTTTGTATCATGCTATTGCTTCCCGTATGGCTTT
CATTTTCTCCTCCTTGTATAAATCCTGGTTAGTTCTTGCCACGGCGGAACTCATCGCCGCCTGCCTTGCC
CGCTGCTGGACAGGGGCTCGGCTGTTGGGCACTGACAATTCCGTGGTGTTTATTTGTGAAATTTGTGATG
CTATTGCTTTATTTGTAACCATCTAGCTTTATTTGTGAAATTTGTGATGCTATTGCTTTATTTGTAACCA
TTATAAGCTGCAATAAACAAGTTAACAACAACAATTGCATTCATTTTATGTTTCAGGTTCAGGGGGAGAT
GTGGGAGGTTTTTTAAAGCGGCCGCAGGAACCCCTAGTGATGGAGTTGGCCACTCCCTCTCTGCGCGCTC
GCTCGCTCACTGAGGCCGGGCGACCAAAGGTCGCCCGACGCCCGGGCTTTGCCCGGGCGGCCTCAGTGAG
CGAGCGAGCGCGCAGCTGCCTGCAGGGGCGCCTGATGCGGTATTTTCTCCTTACGCATCTGTGCGGTATT
TCACACCGCATA
[95 nt withheld, positions 4913-5007]
T
[46 nt withheld, positions 5009-5054]
C
[141 nt withheld, positions 5056-5196]
CCTTTGACGTTGGAGTCCACGTTCTTT
[37 nt withheld, positions 5224-5260]
ACTCTATCTCGGGCTATTCTTTTGATTTATAAGGGATTTTGCCGATTTCGGTCTATTGGTTAAAAAATGA
GCTGATTTAACAAAAATTTAACGCGAATTTTAACAAAATATTAACGTTTACAATTTTATGGTGCACTCTC
AGTACAATCTGCTCTGATGCCGCATAGTTAAGCCAGCCCCGACACCCGCCAACACCCGCTGACGCGCCCT
GACGGGCTTGTCTGCTCCCGGCATCCGCTTACAGACAAGCTGTGACCGTCTCCGGGAGCTGCATGTGTCA
GAGGTTTTCACCGTCATCACCGAAACGCGCGAGACGAAAGGGCCTCGTGATACGCCTATTTTTATAGGTT
AATGTCATGATAATAATGGTTTCTTAGACGTCAGGTGGCACTTTTCGGGGAAATGTGCGCGGAACCCCTA
TTTGTTTATTTTTCTAAATACATTCAAATATGTATCCGCTCATGAGACAATAACCCTGATAAATGCTTCA
ATAATATTGAAAAAGGAAGAGTATGAGTATTCAACATTTCCGTGTCGCCCTTATTCCCTTTTTTGCGGCA
TTTTGCCTTCCTGTTTTTGCTCACCCAGAAACGCTGGTGAAAGTAAAAGATGCTGAAGATCAGTTGGGTG
CACGAGTGGGTTACATCGAACTGGATCTCAACAGCGGTAAGATCCTTGAGAGTTTTCGCCCCGAAGAACG
TTTTCCAATGATGAGCACTTTTAAAGTTCTGCTATGTGGCGCGGTATTATCCCGTATTGACGCCGGGCAA
GAGCAACTCGGTCGCCGCATACACTATTCTCAGAATGACTTGGTTGAGTACTCACCAGTCACAGAAAAGC
ATCTTACGGATGGCATGACAGTAAGAGAATTATGCAGTGCTGCCATAACCATGAGTGATAACACTGCGGC
CAACTTACTTCTGACAACGATCGGAGGACCGAAGGAGCTAACCGCTTTTTTGCACAACATGGGGGATCAT
GTAACTCGCCTTGATCGTTGGGAACCGGAGCTGAATGAAGCCATACCAAACGACGAGCGTGACACCACGA
TGCCTGTAGCAATGGCAACAACGTTGCGCAAACTATTAACTGGCGAACTACTTACTCTAGCTTCCCGGCA
ACAATTAATAGACTGGATGGAGGCGGATAAAGTTGCAGGACCACTTCTGCGCTCGGCCCTTCCGGCTGGC
TGGTTTATTGCTGATAAATCTGGAGCCGGTGAGCGTGGGTCTCGCGGTATCATTGCAGCACTGGGGCCAG
ATGGTAAGCCCTCCCGTATCGTAGTTATCTACACGACGGGGAGTCAGGCAACTATGGATGAACGAAATAG
ACAGATCGCTGAGATAGGTGCCTCACTGATTAAGCATTGGTAACTGTCAGACCAAGTTTACTCATATATA
CTTTAGATTGATTTAAAACTTCATTTTTAATTTAAAAGGATCTAGGTGAAGATCCTTTTTGATAATCTCA
TGACCAAAATCCCTTAACGTGAGTTTTCGTTCCACTGAGCGTCAGACCCCGTAGAAAAGATCAAAGGATC
TTCTTGAGATCCTTTTTTTCTGCGCGTAATCTGCTGCTTGCAAACAAAAAAACCACCGCTACCAGCGGTG
GTTTGTTTGCCGGATCAAGAGCTACCAACTCTTTTTCCGAAGGTAACTGGCTTCAGCAGAGCGCAGATAC
CAAATACTGTTCTTCTAGTGTAGCCGTAGTTAGGCCACCACTTCAAGAACTCTGTAGCACCGCCTACATA
CCTCGCTCTGCTAATCCTGTTACCAGTGGCTGCTGCCAGTGGCGATAAGTCGTGTCTTACCGGGTTGGAC
TCAAGACGATAGTTACCGGATAAGGCGCAGCGGTCGGGCTGAACGGGGGGTTCGTGCACACAGCCCAGCT
TGGAGCGAACGACCTACACCGAACTGAGATACCTACAGCGTGAGCTATGAGAAAGCGCCACGCTTCCCGA
AGGGAGAAAGGCGGACAGGTATCCGGTAAGCGGCAGGGTCGGAACAGGAGAGCGCACGAGGGAGCTTCCA
GGGGGAAACGCCTGGTATCTTTATAGTCCTGTCGGGTTTCGCCACCTCTGACTTGAGCGTCGATTTTTGT
GATGCTCGTCAGGGGGGCGGAGCCTATGGAAAAACGCCAGCAACGCGGCCTTTTTACGGTTCCTGGCCTT
TTGCTGGCCTTTTGCTCACATGT
